>Addgene plasmid #87935 | pDRf1-4CL5-DsRed (JBEI-15461) | depositor full sequence | sequence record 171499 | pDRf1-4CL5-DsRed (JBEI-15461) sequence 12165 bps
ACTAGTGAATTCGCGGCCATCACAAGTTTGTACAAAAAAGCAGGCTTCCACGTGGATCTTCCCTATCAGT
GATAGAGATTGACATCCCTATCAGTGATAGAGATACTGAGCACGGATCTGAAAGAGGAGAAAGGATCTAT
GGCGAGTAGCGAAGACGTTATCAAAGAGTTCATGCGTTTCAAAGTTCGTATGGAAGGTTCCGTTAACGGT
CACGAGTTCGAAATCGAAGGTGAAGGTGAAGGTCGTCCGTACGAAGGTACCCAGACCGCTAAACTGAAAG
TTACCAAAGGTGGTCCGCTGCCGTTCGCTTGGGACATCCTGTCCCCGCAGTTCCAGTACGGTTCCAAAGC
TTACGTTAAACACCCGGCTGACATCCCGGACTACCTGAAACTGTCCTTCCCGGAAGGTTTCAAATGGGAA
CGTGTTATGAACTTCGAAGACGGTGGTGTTGTTACCGTTACCCAGGACTCCTCCCTGCAAGACGGTGAGT
TCATCTACAAAGTTAAACTGCGTGGTACCAACTTCCCGTCCGACGGTCCGGTTATGCAGAAAAAAACCAT
GGGTTGGGAAGCTTCCACCGAACGTATGTACCCGGAAGACGGTGCTCTGAAAGGTGAAATCAAAATGCGT
CTGAAACTGAAAGACGGTGGTCACTACGACGCTGAAGTTAAAACCACCTACATGGCTAAAAAACCGGTTC
AGCTGCCGGGTGCTTACAAAACCGACATCAAACTGGACATCACCTCCCACAACGAAGACTACACCATCGT
TGAACAGTACGAACGTGCTGAAGGTCGTCACTCCACCGGTGCTTAATAAGGATCTCCAGGCATCAAATAA
AACGAAAGGCTCAGTCGAAAGACTGGGCCTTTCGTTTTATCTGTTGTTTGTCGGTGAACGCTCTCTACTA
GAGTCACACTGGCTCACCTTCGGGTGGGCCTTTCTGCGTTTATAGCACGTGGACCCAGCTTTCTTGTACA
AAGTGGTGTAGTTAATTCATGATGGCCGCTGCAGGTCGACCTCGAGGGGGGGCCCGGTACCCAATTCGCC
CTATAGTGAGTCGTATTACGCGCGGATCCAGCTTTGGACTTCTTCGCCAGAGGTTTGGTCAAGTCTCCAA
TCAAGGTTGTCGGCTTGTCTACCTTGCCAGAAATTTACGAAAAGATGGAAAAGGGTCAAATCGTTGGTAG
ATACGTTGTTGACACTTCTAAATAAGCGAATTTCTTATGATTTATGATTTTTATTATTAAATAAGTTATA
AAAAAAATAAGTGTATACAAATTTTAAAGTGACTCTTAGGTTTTAAAACGANAATTCTTATTCTTGAGTA
ACTCTTTCCTGTAGGTCAGGTTGCTTTCTCAGGTATAGCATGAGGTCGCTCTTATTGACCACACCTCTAC
CGGCATGCCGAGCTCGTAGGAACAATTTCGGGCCCCTGCGTGTTCTTCTGAGGTTCATCTTTTACATTTG
CTTCTGCTGGATAATTTTCAGAGGCAACAAGGAAAAATTAGATGGCAAAAAGTCGTCTTTCAAGGAAAAA
TCCCCACCATCTTTCGAGATCCCCTGTAACTTATTGGCAACTGAAAGAATGAAAAGGAGGAAAATACAAA
ATATACTAGAACTGAAAAAAAAAAAGTATAAATAGAGACGATATATGCCAATACTTCACAATGTTCGAAT
CTATTCTTCATTTGCAGCTATTGTAAAATAATAAAACATCAAGAACAAACAAGCTCAACTTGTCTTTTCT
AAGAACAAAGAATAAACACAAAAACAAAAAGTTTTTTTAATTTTAATCAAAAAGTTCTAGTGGATCCCCC
GGGCGGCCGCATGGTGCTCCAACAACAAACGCATTTTCTCACAAAGAAGATAGATCAAGAAGACGAAGAA
GAAGAACCTTCTCATGATTTCATTTTCCGATCTAAGCTTCCTGATATCTTCATCCCTAACCACCTCCCTC
TCACCGATTACGTCTTCCAAAGGTTCTCCGGCGATGGCGACGGAGATTCCTCAACAACCTGTATCATCGA
CGGTGCCACTGGCCGTATTTTGACCTACGCCGATGTACAAACCAACATGCGGAGGATAGCTGCCGGAATC
CACCGGCTCGGGATCCGCCACGGAGACGTCGTAATGCTTCTCCTCCCGAACTCGCCGGAGTTTGCTCTGT
CTTTTCTTGCCGTTGCTTACCTTGGAGCCGTTTCCACTACCGCGAATCCGTTCTACACTCAGCCGGAGAT
CGCTAAACAGGCTAAAGCCTCCGCCGCGAAGATGATCATCACGAAGAAATGTTTAGTCGATAAACTAACA
AACCTCAAAAACGACGGCGTTTTGATCGTTTGCCTAGACGATGACGGTGACAACGGCGTTGTTTCGTCGA
GTGATGATGGTTGCGTGAGTTTCACGGAACTGACTCAAGCGGACGAAACAGAACTTCTAAAACCTAAAAT
ATCGCCGGAAGACACGGTGGCGATGCCGTACTCTTCCGGAACAACGGGACTTCCAAAGGGAGTGATGATT
ACTCACAAGGGTTTAGTTACAAGCATCGCTCAGAAAGTCGACGGAGAAAACCCTAACCTTAACTTCACGG
CCAATGACGTCATCCTCTGTTTTCTCCCAATGTTTCACATTTACGCTCTCGACGCGTTGATGCTTTCGGC
GATGAGAACCGGTGCAGCGTTACTGATCGTGCCGAGGTTCGAGTTGAATCTGGTGATGGAGCTGATTCAA
AGGTACAAAGTCACGGTTGTGCCGGTGGCTCCTCCGGTGGTTTTAGCATTCATTAAATCCCCTGAGACGG
AGAGATACGACTTGAGCTCGGTGAGAATTATGCTATCAGGTGCAGCTACACTAAAGAAGGAGCTTGAAGA
CGCCGTGCGACTCAAGTTTCCTAATGCCATTTTTGGTCAGGGTTATGGAATGACCGAGTCCGGAACGGTA
GCTAAGTCATTAGCGTTTGCAAAGAACCCATTTAAAACCAAGTCCGGTGCATGTGGGACTGTGATCAGAA
ACGCCGAGATGAAAGTGGTCGATACCGAAACCGGAATCTCCTTGCCGCGCAACAAATCTGGCGAGATCTG
CGTCCGAGGTCATCAGCTCATGAAAGGTTATTTGAATGATCCGGAAGCTACTGCACGAACCATAGACAAA
GACGGGTGGTTACATACAGGAGATATTGGGTTTGTGGATGATGATGATGAGATCTTCATTGTTGATCGGT
TGAAGGAACTGATCAAATTCAAAGGCTACCAAGTGGCTCCAGCTGAGCTTGAAGCATTGCTTATTTCTCA
TCCTTCTATCGATGATGCCGCAGTTGTTGCAATGAAGGATGAAGTAGCTGATGAGGTTCCAGTAGCATTT
GTAGCAAGATCTCAAGGGTCTCAGTTAACTGAAGATGATGTCAAGAGTTACGTAAACAAACAGGTGGTTC
ACTACAAGCGGATTAAGATGGTGTTTTTCATAGAAGTTATACCAAAAGCAGTTTCGGGCAAGATTCTGAG
GAAGGATCTGCGAGCTAAATTGGAAACCATGTGCTCTAAATAGGCGGCCGCTCGAGTCATGTAATTAGTT
ATGTCACGCTTACATTCACGCCCTCCCCCCACATCCGCTCTAACCGAAAAGGAAGGAGTTAGACAACCTG
AAGTCTAGGTCCCTATTTATTTTTTTATAGTTATGTTAGTATTAAGAACGTTATTTATATTTCAAATTTT
TCTTTTTTTTCTGTACAGACGCGTGTACGCATGTAACATTATACTGAAAACCTTGCTTGAGAAGGTTTTG
GGACGCTCGAAGGCTTTAATTTGCGCATGCAATTCACTGGCCGTCGTTTTACAACGTCGTGACTGGGAAA
ACCCTGGCGTTACCCAACTTAATCGCCTTGCAGCACATCCCCCTTTCGCCAGCTGGCGTAATAGCGAAGA
GGCCCGCACCGATCGCCCTTCCCAACAGTTGCGCAGCCTGAATGGCGAATGGCGCCTGATGCGGTATTTT
CTCCTTACGCATCTGTGCGGTATTTCACACCGCATAATCGGATCGTACTTGTTACCCATCATTGAATTTT
GAACATCCGAACCTGGGAGTTTTCCCTGAAACAGATAGTATATTTGAACCTGTATAATAATATATAGTCT
AGCGCTTTACGGAAGACAATGTATGTATTTCGGTTCCTGGAGAAACTATTGCATCTATTGCATAGGTAAT
CTTGCACGTCGCATCCCCGGTTCATTTTCTGCGTTTCCATCTTGCACTTCAATAGCATATCTTTGTTAAC
GAAGCATCTGTGCTTCATTTTGTAGAACAAAAATGCAACGCGAGAGCGCTAATTTTTCAAACAAAGAATC
TGAGCTGCATTTTTACAGAACAGAAATGCAACGCGAAAGCGCTATTTTACCAACGAAGAATCTGTGCTTC
ATTTTTGTAAAACAAAAATGCAACGCGAGAGCGCTAATTTTTCAAACAAAGAATCTGAGCTGCATTTTTA
CAGAACAGAAATGCAACGCGAGAGCGCTATTTTACCAACAAAGAATCTATACTTCTTTTTTGTTCTACAA
AAATGCATCCCGAGAGCGCTATTTTTCTAACAAAGCATCTTAGATTACTTTTTTTCTCCTTTGTGCGCTC
TATAATGCAGTCTCTTGATAACTTTTTGCACTGTAGGTCCGTTAAGGTTAGAAGAAGGCTACTTTGGTGT
CTATTTTCTCTTCCATAAAAAAAGCCTGACTCCACTTCCCGCGTTTACTGATTACTAGCGAAGCTGCGGG
TGCATTTTTTCAAGATAAAGGCATCCCCGATTATATTCTATACCGATGTGGATTGCGCATACTTTGTGAA
CAGAAAGTGATAGCGTTGATGATTCTTCATTGGTCAGAAAATTATGAACGGTTTCTTCTATTTTGTCTCT
ATATACTACGTATAGGAAATGTTTACATTTTCGTATTGTTTTCGATTCACTCTATGAATAGTTCTTACTA
CAATTTTTTTGTCTAAAGAGTAATACTAGAGATAAACATAAAAAATGTAGAGGTCGAGTTTAGATGCAAG
TTCAAGGAGCGAAAGGTGGATGGGTAGGTTATATAGGGATATAGCACAGAGATATATAGCAAAGAGATAC
TTTTGAGCAATGTTTGTGGAAGCGGTATTCGCAATATTTTAGTAGCTCGTTACAGTCCGGTGCGTTTTTG
GTTTTTTGAAAGTGCGTCTTCAGAGCGCTTTTGGTTTTCAAAAGCGCTCTGAAGTTCCTATACTTTCTAG
CTAGAGAATAGGAACTTCGGAATAGGAACTTCAAAGCGTTTCCGAAAACGAGCGCTTCCGAAAATGCAAC
GCGAGCTGCGCACATACAGCTCACTGTTCACGTCGCACCTATATCTGCGTGTTGCCTGTATATATATATA
CATGAGAAGAACGGCATAGTGCGTGTTTATGCTTAAATGCGTACTTATATGCGTCTATTTATGTAGGATG
AAAGGTAGTCTAGTACCTCCTGTGATATTATCCCATTCCATGCGGGGTATCGTATGCTTCCTTCAGCACT
ACCCTTTAGCTGTTCTATATGCTGCCACTCCTCAATTGGATTAGTCTCATCCTTCAATGCTATCATTTCC
TTTGATATTGGATCGATCCGATGATAAGCTGTCAAACATGAGAATTGGGTAATAACTGATATAATTAAAT
TGAAGCTCTAATTTGTGAGTTTAGTATACATGCATTTACTTATAATACAGTTTTTTAGTTTTGCTGGCCG
CATCTTCTCAAATATGCTTCCCAGCCTGCTTTTCTGTAACGTTCACCCTCTACCTTAGCATCCCTTCCCT
TTGCAAATAGTCCTCTTCCAACAATAATAATGTCAGATCCTGTAGAGACCACATCATCCACGGTTCTATA
CTGTTGACCCAATGCGTCTCCCTTGTCATCTAAACCCACACCGGGTGTCATAATCAACCAATCGTAACCT
TCATCTCTTCCACCCATGTCTCTTTGAGCAATAAAGCCGATAACAAAATCTTTGTCGCTCTTCGCAATGT
CAACAGTACCCTTAGTATATTCTCCAGTAGATAGGGAGCCCTTGCATGACAATTCTGCTAACATCAAAAG
GCCTCTAGGTTCCTTTGTTACTTCTTCTGCCGCCTGCTTCAAACCGCTAACAATACCTGGGCCCGTGGGA
ATACTCAGGTATCGTAAGATGCAAGAGTTCGAATCTCTTAGCAACCATTATTTTTTTCCTCAACATAACG
AGAACACACAGGGGCGCTATCGCACAGAATCAAATTCGATGACTGGAAATTTTTTGTTAATTTCAGAGGT
CGCCTGACGCATATACCTTTTTCAACTGAAAAATTGGGAGAAAAAGGAAAGGTGAGAGGCCGGAACCGGC
TTTTCATATAGAATAGAGAAGCGTTCATGACTAAATGCTTGCATCACAATACTTGAAGTTGACAATATTA
TTTAAGGACCTATTGTTTTTTCCAATAGGTGGTTAGCAATCGTCTTACTTTCTAACTTTTCTTACCTTTT
ACATTTCAGCAATATATATATATATTTCAAGGATATACCATTCTAATGTCTGCCCCTATGTCTGCCCCTA
AGAAGATCGTCGTTTTGCCAGGTGACCACGTTGGTCAAGAAATCACAGCCGAAGCCATTAAGGTTCTTAA
AGCTATTTCTGATGTTCGTTCCAATGTCAAGTTCGATTTCGAAAATCATTTAATTGGTGGTGCTGCTATC
GATGCTACAGGTGTCCCACTTCCAGATGAGGCGCTGGAAGCCTCCAAGAAGGTTGATGCCGTTTTGTTAG
GTGCTGTGGGTGGTCCTAAATGGGGTACCGGTAGTGTTAGACCTGAACAAGGTTTACTAAAAATCCGTAA
AGAACTTCAATTGTACGCCAACTTAAGACCATGTAACTTTGCATCCGACTCTCTTTTAGACTTATCTCCA
ATCAAGCCACAATTTGCTAAAGGTACTGACTTCGTTGTTGTCAGAGAATTAGTGGGAGGTATTTACTTTG
GTAAGAGAAAGGAAGACGATGGTGATGGTGTCGCTTGGGATAGTGAACAATACACCGTTCCAGAAGTGCA
AAGAATCACAAGAATGGCCGCTTTCATGGCCCTACAACATGAGCCACCATTGCCTATTTGGTCCTTGGAT
AAAGCTAATGTTTTGGCCTCTTCAAGATTATGGAGAAAAACTGTGGAGGAAACCATCAAGAACGAATTTC
CTACATTGAAGGTTCAACATCAATTGATTGATTCTGCCGCCATGATCCTAGTTAAGAACCCAACCCACCT
AAATGGTATTATAATCACCAGCAACATGTTTGGTGATATCATCTCCGATGAAGCCTCCGTTATCCCAGGT
TCCTTGGGTTTGTTGCCATCTGCGTCCTTGGCCTCTTTGCCAGACAAGAACACCGCATTTGGTTTGTACG
AACCATGCCACGGTTCTGCTCCAGATTTGCCAAAGAATAAGGTTGACCCTATCGCCACTATCTTGTCTGC
TGCAATGATGTTGAAATTGTCATTGAACTTGCCTGAAGAAGGTAAGGCCATTGAAGATGCAGTTAAAAAG
GTTTTGGATGCAGGTATCAGAACTGGTGATTTAGGTGGTTCCAACAGTACCACCGAAGTCGGTGATGCTG
TCGCCGAAGAAGTTAAGAAAATCCTTGCTTAAAAAGATTCTCTTTTTTTATGATATTTGTACATAAACTT
TATAAATGAAATTCATAATAGAAACGACACGAAATTACAAAATGGAATATGTTCATAGGGTAGACGAAAC
TATATACGCAATCTACATACATTTATCAAGAAGGAGAAAAAGGAGGATAGTAAAGGAATACAGGTAAGCA
AATTGATACTAATGGCTCAACGTGATAAGGAAAAAGAATTGCACTTTAACATTAATATTGACAAGGAGGA
GGGCACCACACAAAAAGTTAGGTGTAACAGAAAATCATGAAACTACGATTCCTAATTTGATATTGGAGGA
TTTTCTCTAAAAAAAAAAAAATACAACAAATAAAAAACACTCAATGACCTGACCATTTGATGGAGTTTAA
GTCAATACCTTCTTGAACCATTTCCCATAATGGTGAAAGTTCCCTCAAGAATTTTACTCTGTCAGAAACG
GCCTTAACGACGTAGTCGACCAATTCCGATCATATCAATAACCCTTAATATAACTTCGTATAATGTATGC
TATCGAAGTTATTAGGTCTGAAGAGGAGTTTACGTCCAGCCATGGAAAAATCAGTCAAGATATCCACATG
TGTTTTTAGTAAACAAATTTTGGGACCTAATGCTTCAACTAACTCCAGTAATTCCTTGGTGGTACGAACA
TCCAATGAAGCACACAAGTTTGTTTGCTTTTCGTGCATGATATTAAATAGCTTGGCAGCAACAGGACTAG
GATGAGTAGCAGCACGTTCCTTATATGTAGCTTTCGACATGATTTATCTTCGTTTCCTGCATGTTTTTGT
TCTGTGCAGTTGGGTTAAGAATACTGGGCAATTTCATGTTTCTTCAACACTACATATGCGTATATATACC
AATCTAAGTCTGTGCTCCTTCCTTCGTTCTTCCTTCTGTTCGGAGATTACCGAATCAAAAAAATTTCAAG
GAAACCGAAATCAAAAAAAAGAATAAAAAAAAAATGATGAATTGAAAAGCTAATTCTTGAAGACGAAAGG
GCCTCGTGATACGCCTATTTTTATAGGTTAATGTCATGATAATAATGGTTTCTTAGACGTCAGGTGGCAC
TTTTCGGGGAAATGTGCGCGGAACCCCTATTTGTTTATTTTTCTAAATACATTCAAATATGTATCCGCTC
ATGAGACAATAACCCTGATAAATGCTTCAATAATATTGAAAAAGGAAGAGTATGAGTATTCAACATTTCC
GTGTCGCCCTTATTCCCTTTTTTGCGGCATTTTGCCTTCCTGTTTTTGCTCACCCAGAAACGCTGGTGAA
AGTAAAAGATGCTGAAGATCAGTTGGGTGCACGAGTGGGTTACATCGAACTGGATCTCAACAGCGGTAAG
ATCCTTGAGAGTTTTCGCCCCGAAGAACGTTTTCCAATGATGAGCACTTTTAAAGTTCTGCTATGTGGCG
CGGTATTATCCCGTATTGACGCCGGGCAAGAGCAACTCGGTCGCCGCATACACTATTCTCAGAATGACTT
GGTTGAGTACTCACCAGTCACAGAAAAGCATCTTACGGATGGCATGACAGTAAGAGAATTATGCAGTGCT
GCCATAACCATGAGTGATAACACTGCGGCCAACTTACTTCTGACAACGATCGGAGGACCGAAGGAGCTAA
CCGCTTTTTTGCACAACATGGGGGATCATGTAACTCGCCTTGATCGTTGGGAACCGGAGCTGAATGAAGC
CATACCAAACGACGAGCGTGACACCACGATGCCTGTAGCAATGGCAACAACGTTGCGCAAACTATTAACT
GGCGAACTACTTACTCTAGCTTCCCGGCAACAATTAATAGACTGGATGGAGGCGGATAAAGTTGCAGGAC
CACTTCTGCGCTCGGCCCTTCCGGCTGGCTGGTTTATTGCTGATAAATCTGGAGCCGGTGAGCGTGGGTC
TCGCGGTATCATTGCAGCACTGGGGCCAGATGGTAAGCCCTCCCGTATCGTAGTTATCTACACGACGGGG
AGTCAGGCAACTATGGATGAACGAAATAGACAGATCGCTGAGATAGGTGCCTCACTGATTAAGCATTGGT
AACTGTCAGACCAAGTTTACTCATATATACTTTAGATTGATTTAAAACTTCATTTTTAATTTAAAAGGAT
CTAGGTGAAGATCCTTTTTGATAATCTCATGACCAAAATCCCTTAACGTGAGTTTTCGTTCCACTGAGCG
TCAGACCCCGTAGAAAAGATCAAAGGATCTTCTTGAGATCCTTTTTTTCTGCGCGTAATCTGCTGCTTGC
AAACAAAAAAACCACCGCTACCAGCGGTGGTTTGTTTGCCGGATCAAGAGCTACCAACTCTTTTTCCGAA
GGTAACTGGCTTCAGCAGAGCGCAGATACCAAATACTGTTCTTCTAGTGTAGCCGTAGTTAGGCCACCAC
TTCAAGAACTCTGTAGCACCGCCTACATACCTCGCTCTGCTAATCCTGTTACCAGTGGCTGCTGCCAGTG
GCGATAAGTCGTGTCTTACCGGGTTGGACTCAAGACGATAGTTACCGGATAAGGCGCAGCGGTCGGGCTG
AACGGGGGGTTCGTGCACACAGCCCAGCTTGGAGCGAACGACCTACACCGAACTGAGATACCTACAGCGT
GAGCTATGAGAAAGCGCCACGCTTCCCGAAGGGAGAAAGGCGGACAGGTATCCGGTAAGCGGCAGGGTCG
GAACAGGAGAGCGCACGAGGGAGCTTCCAGGGGGAAACGCCTGGTATCTTTATAGTCCTGTCGGGTTTCG
CCACCTCTGACTTGAGCGTCGATTTTTGTGATGCTCGTCAGGGGGGCGGAGCCTATGGAAAAACGCCAGC
AACGCGGCCTTTTTACGGTTCCTGGCCTTTTGCTGGCCTTTTGCTCACATGTTCTTTCCTGCGTTATCCC
CTGATTCTGTGGATAACCGTATTACCGCCTTTGAGTGAGCTGATACCGCTCGCCGCAGCCGAACGACCGA
GCGCAGCGAGTCAGTGAGCGAGGAAGCGGAAGAGCGCCCAATACGCAAACCGCCTCTCCCCGCGCGTTGG
CCGATTCATTAATGCAGCTGGCACGACAGGTTTCCCGACTGGAAAGCGGGCAGTGAGCGCAACGCAATTA
ATGTGAGTTAGCTCACTCATTAGGCACCCCAGGCTTTACACTTTATGCTTCCGGCTCGTATGTTGTGTGG
AATTGTGAGCGGATAACAATTTCACACAGGAAACAGCTATGACCATGATTACGCCAAGCTTACCGCATCA
GGAAATTGTAAGCGTTAATATTTTGTTAAAATTCGCGTTAAATTTTTGTTAAATCAGCTCATTTTTTAAC
CAATAGGCCGAAATCGGCAAAATCCCTTATAAATCAAAAGAATAGACCGAGATAGGGT
[37 nt withheld, positions 11049-11085]
AAAGAACGTGGACTCCAACGTCAAAGG
[49 nt withheld, positions 11113-11161]
T
[91 nt withheld, positions 11163-11253]
G
[124 nt withheld, positions 11255-11378]
CCATTCGCCAAGCTTCCTGAAACGGAGAAACATAAACAGGCATTGCTGGGATCACCCATACATCACTCTG
TTTTGCCTGACCTTTTCCGGTAATTTGAAAACAAACCCGGTCTCGAAGCGGAGATCCGGCGATAATTACC
GCAGAAATAAACCCATACACGAGACGTAGAACCAGCCGCACATGGCCGGAGAAACTCCTGCGAGAATTTC
GTAAACTCGCGCGCATTGCATCTGTATTTCCTAATGCGGCACTTCCAGGCCTCGATCGAGACCGTTTATC
CATTGCTTTTTTGTTGTCTTTTTCCCTCGTTCACAGAAAGTCTGAAGAAGCTATAGTAGAACTATGAGCT
TTTTTTGTTTCTGTTTTCCTTTTTTTTTTTTTTACCTCTGTGGAAATTGTTACTCTCACACTCTTTAGTT
CGTTTGTTTGTTTTGTTTATTCCAATTATGACCGGTGACGAAACGTGGTCGATGGTGGGTACCGCTTATG
CTCCCCTCCATTAGTTTCGATTATATAAAAAGGCCAAATATTGTATTATTTTCAAATGTCCTATCATTAT
CGTCTAACATCTAATTTCTCTTAAATTTTTTCTCTTTCTTTCCTATAACACCAATAGTGAAAATCTTTTT
TTCTTCTATATCTACAAAAACTTTTTTTTTCTATCAACCTCGTTGATAAATTTTTTCTTTAACAATCGTT
AATAATTAATTAATTGGAAAATAACCATTTTTTCTCTCTTTTATACACACATTCAAAAGAAAGAAAAAAA
ATATACCCCAGCCTCGA
Features (pLannotate 1.2.2; 35 found; start..end, strand, type, name):
     22..46      +  protein_bind   attB1: mutant version of attB; recombination site for the Gateway® BP reaction BP Clonase™
     60..78      +  protein_bind   tet operator: tetO; bacterial operator O2 for the tetR and tetA genes tetracycline repressor TetR
     84..103     +  promoter       H1-2O2 promoter (fragment): doxycycline-inducible variant of the human H1 RNA promoter (Henriksen et al., 2007)
    139..816     +  CDS            mRFP1: monomeric derivative of DsRed (Campbell et al., 2002)
    834..905     +  terminator     rrnB T1 terminator: transcription terminator T1 from the E. coli rrnB gene
    921..948     +  terminator     T7Te terminator: phage T7 early transcription terminator
    963..987     -  protein_bind   attB2: mutant version of attB; recombination site for the Gateway® BP reaction BP Clonase™
   1015..1041    +  misc_feature   MCS (fragment): pBluescript multiple cloning site
   1050..1068    -  promoter       T7 promoter: promoter for bacteriophage T7 RNA polymerase
   1069..1212    +  CDS            ADH1 (fragment): ADH1_YEAST - Also known as ADC1. Experimental evidence at protein level: Swiss-Prot protein existence level 1. This isozyme preferentially catalyzes the conversion of primary unbranched alcohols to their corresponding aldehydes. Also shows activity toward secondary alcohols. From Saccharomyces cerevisiae (strain ATCC 204508 / S288c) (Baker's yeast).
   1216..1403    +  terminator     ADH1 terminator: S. cerevisiae ADH1; transcription terminator for the S. cerevisiae alcohol dehydrogenase 1 (ADH1) gene
   1807..1824    +  misc_feature   MCS (fragment): pBluescript multiple cloning site
   1831..3540    +  CDS            4CL4: 4CL4_ARATH - Experimental evidence at protein level: Swiss-Prot protein existence level 1. Produces CoA thioesters of a variety of hydroxy- and methoxy- substituted cinnamic acids, which are used to synthesize several phenylpropanoid-derived compounds, including anthocyanins, flavonoids, isoflavonoids, coumarins, lignin, suberin and wall-bound phenolics. From Arabidopsis thaliana (Mouse-ear cress).
   3557..3804    +  terminator     CYC1 terminator: S. cerevisiae CYC1; transcription terminator for CYC1
   3812..3969    +  CDS            lacZα (fragment): LacZα fragment of β-galactosidase; lacZ fragment
   3975..4026    -  misc_feature   bom (fragment): basis of mobility region from pBR322
   4031..4114    +  CDS            RAF1 (fragment): RAF_YEAST - Experimental evidence at transcript level: Swiss-Prot protein existence level 2. Antagonizes transcriptional repression of recombinase FLP by REP1-REP2. May play a role in plasmid partitioning. From Saccharomyces cerevisiae (strain ATCC 204508 / S288c) (Baker's yeast).
   4268..5614    -  rep_origin     2μ ori: yeast 2μ plasmid origin of replication
   5725..6154    -  CDS            URA3 (fragment): orotidine-5'-phosphate decarboxylase, required for uracil biosynthesis; S. cerevisiae URA3; yeast auxotrophic marker, counterselectable with 5-fluoroorotic acid (5-FOA)
   6155..6555    +  promoter       LEU2 promoter: S. cerevisiae LEU2
   6568..7662    +  CDS            LEU2: 3-isopropylmalate dehydrogenase, required for leucine biosynthesis; S. cerevisiae LEU2; yeast auxotrophic marker
   8024..8146    -  CDS            NFS1 (fragment): NFS1_YEAST - Also known as SPL1 From Saccharomyces cerevisiae (strain ATCC 204508 / S288c) (Baker's yeast).
   8170..8202    -  protein_bind   loxP: Cre-mediated recombination occurs in the 8-bp core sequence (GCATACAT). Cre recombinase
   8230..8440    -  CDS            URA3 (fragment): orotidine-5'-phosphate decarboxylase, required for uracil biosynthesis; S. cerevisiae URA3; yeast auxotrophic marker, counterselectable with 5-fluoroorotic acid (5-FOA)
   8441..8656    -  promoter       URA3 promoter: S. cerevisiae URA3
   8767..8871    +  promoter       AmpR promoter: bla
   8872..9732    +  CDS            AmpR: β-lactamase; bla; confers resistance to ampicillin, carbenicillin, and related antibiotics
   9903..10491   +  rep_origin     ori: high-copy-number ColE1/pMB1/pBR322/pUC origin of replication
  10674..10766   +  CDS            lacI (fragment): lac repressor; lacI; The lac repressor binds to the lac operator to inhibit transcription in E. coli. This inhibition can be relieved by adding lactose or isopropyl-β-D-thiogalactopyranoside (IPTG).
  10779..10800   +  protein_bind   CAP binding site: CAP binding activates transcription in the presence of cAMP. E. coli catabolite activator protein
  10815..10845   +  promoter       lac promoter: promoter for the E. coli lac operon
  10849..10871   +  protein_bind   lac operator (fragment): The lac repressor binds to the lac operator to inhibit transcription in E. coli. This inhibition can be relieved by adding lactose or isopropyl-β-D-thiogalactopyranoside (IPTG). lac repressor encoded by lacI
  10950..11378   -  rep_origin     f1 ori (sequence partly withheld): f1 bacteriophage origin of replication; arrow indicates direction of (+) strand synthesis
  11389..11643   -  CDS            BRP1 (fragment): BRP1_YEAST - Protein predicted: Swiss-Prot protein existence level 4. From Saccharomyces cerevisiae (strain ATCC 204508 / S288c) (Baker's yeast).
  11866..11949   +  CDS            YG007_YEAST: Protein predicted: Swiss-Prot protein existence level 4. From Saccharomyces cerevisiae (strain ATCC 204508 / S288c) (Baker's yeast).
