>Addgene plasmid #87935 | pDRf1-4CL5-DsRed (JBEI-15461) | addgene full sequence | sequence record 177622 | Addgene NGS Result
TGATAGGACATTTGAAAATAATACAATATTTGGCCTTTTTATATAATCGAAACTAATGGAGGGGAGCATA
AGCGGTACCCACCATCGACCACGTTTCGTCACCGGTCATAATTGGAATAAACAAAACAAACAAACGAACT
AAAGAGTGTGAGAGTAACAATTTCCACAGAGGTAAAAAAAAAAAAAAGGAAAACAGAAACAAAAAAAGCT
CATAGTTCTACTATAGCTTCTTCAGACTTTCTGTGAACGAGGGAAAAAGACAACAAAAAAGCAATGGATA
AACGGTCTCGATCGAGGCCTGGAAGTGCCGCATTAGGAAATACAGATGCAATGCGCGCGAGTTTACGAAA
TTCTCGCAGGAGTTTCTCCGGCCATGTGCGGCTGGTTCTACGTCTCGTGTATGGGTTTATTTCTGCGGTA
ATTATCGCCGGATCTCCGCTTCGAGACCGGGTTTGTTTTCAAATTACCGGAAAAGGTCAGGCAAAACAGA
GTGATGTATGGGTGATCCCAGCAATGCCTGTTTATGTTTCTCCGTTTCAGGAAGCTTGGCGAATGG
[124 nt withheld, positions 557-680]
C
[91 nt withheld, positions 682-772]
A
[49 nt withheld, positions 774-822]
CCTTTGACGTTGGAGTCCACGTTCTTT
[37 nt withheld, positions 850-886]
ACCCTATCTCGGTCTATTCTTTTGATTTATAAGGGATTTTGCCGATTTCGGCCTATTGGTTAAAAAATGA
GCTGATTTAACAAAAATTTAACGCGAATTTTAACAAAATATTAACGCTTACAATTTCCTGATGCGGTAAG
CTTGGCGTAATCATGGTCATAGCTGTTTCCTGTGTGAAATTGTTATCCGCTCACAATTCCACACAACATA
CGAGCCGGAAGCATAAAGTGTAAAGCCTGGGGTGCCTAATGAGTGAGCTAACTCACATTAATTGCGTTGC
GCTCACTGCCCGCTTTCCAGTCGGGAAACCTGTCGTGCCAGCTGCATTAATGAATCGGCCAACGCGCGGG
GAGAGGCGGTTTGCGTATTGGGCGCTCTTCCGCTTCCTCGCTCACTGACTCGCTGCGCTCGGTCGTTCGG
CTGCGGCGAGCGGTATCAGCTCACTCAAAGGCGGTAATACGGTTATCCACAGAATCAGGGGATAACGCAG
GAAAGAACATGTGAGCAAAAGGCCAGCAAAAGGCCAGGAACCGTAAAAAGGCCGCGTTGCTGGCGTTTTT
CCATAGGCTCCGCCCCCCTGACGAGCATCACAAAAATCGACGCTCAAGTCAGAGGTGGCGAAACCCGACA
GGACTATAAAGATACCAGGCGTTTCCCCCTGGAAGCTCCCTCGTGCGCTCTCCTGTTCCGACCCTGCCGC
TTACCGGATACCTGTCCGCCTTTCTCCCTTCGGGAAGCGTGGCGCTTTCTCATAGCTCACGCTGTAGGTA
TCTCAGTTCGGTGTAGGTCGTTCGCTCCAAGCTGGGCTGTGTGCACGAACCCCCCGTTCAGCCCGACCGC
TGCGCCTTATCCGGTAACTATCGTCTTGAGTCCAACCCGGTAAGACACGACTTATCGCCACTGGCAGCAG
CCACTGGTAACAGGATTAGCAGAGCGAGGTATGTAGGCGGTGCTACAGAGTTCTTGAAGTGGTGGCCTAA
CTACGGCTACACTAGAAGAACAGTATTTGGTATCTGCGCTCTGCTGAAGCCAGTTACCTTCGGAAAAAGA
GTTGGTAGCTCTTGATCCGGCAAACAAACCACCGCTGGTAGCGGTGGTTTTTTTGTTTGCAAGCAGCAGA
TTACGCGCAGAAAAAAAGGATCTCAAGAAGATCCTTTGATCTTTTCTACGGGGTCTGACGCTCAGTGGAA
CGAAAACTCACGTTAAGGGATTTTGGTCATGAGATTATCAAAAAGGATCTTCACCTAGATCCTTTTAAAT
TAAAAATGAAGTTTTAAATCAATCTAAAGTATATATGAGTAAACTTGGTCTGACAGTTACCAATGCTTAA
TCAGTGAGGCACCTATCTCAGCGATCTGTCTATTTCGTTCATCCATAGTTGCCTGACTCCCCGTCGTGTA
GATAACTACGATACGGGAGGGCTTACCATCTGGCCCCAGTGCTGCAATGATACCGCGAGACCCACGCTCA
CCGGCTCCAGATTTATCAGCAATAAACCAGCCAGCCGGAAGGGCCGAGCGCAGAAGTGGTCCTGCAACTT
TATCCGCCTCCATCCAGTCTATTAATTGTTGCCGGGAAGCTAGAGTAAGTAGTTCGCCAGTTAATAGTTT
GCGCAACGTTGTTGCCATTGCTACAGGCATCGTGGTGTCACGCTCGTCGTTTGGTATGGCTTCATTCAGC
TCCGGTTCCCAACGATCAAGGCGAGTTACATGATCCCCCATGTTGTGCAAAAAAGCGGTTAGCTCCTTCG
GTCCTCCGATCGTTGTCAGAAGTAAGTTGGCCGCAGTGTTATCACTCATGGTTATGGCAGCACTGCATAA
TTCTCTTACTGTCATGCCATCCGTAAGATGCTTTTCTGTGACTGGTGAGTACTCAACCAAGTCATTCTGA
GAATAGTGTATGCGGCGACCGAGTTGCTCTTGCCCGGCGTCAATACGGGATAATACCGCGCCACATAGCA
GAACTTTAAAAGTGCTCATCATTGGAAAACGTTCTTCGGGGCGAAAACTCTCAAGGATCTTACCGCTGTT
GAGATCCAGTTCGATGTAACCCACTCGTGCACCCAACTGATCTTCAGCATCTTTTACTTTCACCAGCGTT
TCTGGGTGAGCAAAAACAGGAAGGCAAAATGCCGCAAAAAAGGGAATAAGGGCGACACGGAAATGTTGAA
TACTCATACTCTTCCTTTTTCAATATTATTGAAGCATTTATCAGGGTTATTGTCTCATGAGCGGATACAT
ATTTGAATGTATTTAGAAAAATAAACAAATAGGGGTTCCGCGCACATTTCCCCGAAAAGTGCCACCTGAC
GTCTAAGAAACCATTATTATCATGACATTAACCTATAAAAATAGGCGTATCACGAGGCCCTTTCGTCTTC
AAGAATTAGCTTTTCAATTCATCATTTTTTTTTTATTCTTTTTTTTGATTTCGGTTTCCTTGAAATTTTT
TTGATTCGGTAATCTCCGAACAGAAGGAAGAACGAAGGAAGGAGCACAGACTTAGATTGGTATATATACG
CATATGTAGTGTTGAAGAAACATGAAATTGCCCAGTATTCTTAACCCAACTGCACAGAACAAAAACATGC
AGGAAACGAAGATAAATCATGTCGAAAGCTACATATAAGGAACGTGCTGCTACTCATCCTAGTCCTGTTG
CTGCCAAGCTATTTAATATCATGCACGAAAAGCAAACAAACTTGTGTGCTTCATTGGATGTTCGTACCAC
CAAGGAATTACTGGAGTTAGTTGAAGCATTAGGTCCCAAAATTTGTTTACTAAAAACACATGTGGATATC
TTGACTGATTTTTCCATGGAGGGCACAGTTAAGCCGCTAAAGGCATTATCCGCCAAGTACAATTTTTTAC
TCTTCGAAGACAGAAAATTTGCTGACATTGGTAATACAGTCAAATTGCAGTACTCTGCGGGTGTATACAG
AATAGCAGAATGGGCAGACATTACGAATGCACACGGTGTGGTGGGCCCAGGTATTGTTAGCGGTTTGAAG
CAGGCGGCAGAAGAAGTAACAAAGGAACCTAGAGGCCTTTTGATGTTAGCAGAATTGTCATGCAAGGGCT
CCCTATCTACTGGAGAATATACTAAGGGTACTGTTGACATTGCGAAGAGCGACAAAGATTTTGTTATCGG
CTTTATTGCTCAAAGAGACATGGGTGGAAGAGATGAAGGTTACGATTGGTTGATTATGACACCCGGTGTG
GGTTTAGATGACAAGGGAGACGCATTGGGTCAACAGTATAGAACCGTGGATGATGTGGTCTCTACAGGAT
CTGACATTATTATTGTTGGAAGAGGACTATTTGCAAAGGGAAGGGATGCTAAGGTAGAGGGTGAACGTTA
CAGAAAAGCAGGCTGGGAAGCATATTTGAGAAGATGCGGCCAGCAAAACTAAAAAACTGTATTATAAGTA
AATGCATGTATACTAAACTCACAAATTAGAGCTTCAATTTAATTATATCAGTTATTACCCAATTCTCATG
TTTGACAGCTTATCATCGGATCGATCCAATATCAAAGGAAATGATAGCATTGAAGGATGAGACTAATCCA
ATTGAGGAGTGGCAGCATATAGAACAGCTAAAGGGTAGTGCTGAAGGAAGCATACGATACCCCGCATGGA
ATGGGATAATATCACAGGAGGTACTAGACTACCTTTCATCCTACATAAATAGACGCATATAAGTACGCAT
TTAAGCATAAACACGCACTATGCCGTTCTTCTCATGTATATATATATACAGGCAACACGCAGATATAGGT
GCGACGTGAACAGTGAGCTGTATGTGCGCAGCTCGCGTTGCATTTTCGGAAGCGCTCGTTTTCGGAAACG
CTTTGAAGTTCCTATTCCGAAGTTCCTATTCTCTAGCTAGAAAGTATAGGAACTTCAGAGCGCTTTTGAA
AACCAAAAGCGCTCTGAAGACGCACTTTCAAAAAACCAAAAACGCACCGGACTGTAACGAGCTACTAAAA
TATTGCGAATACCGCTTCCACAAACATTGCTCAAAAGTATCTCTTTGCTATATATCTCTGTGCTATATCC
CTATATAACCTACCCATCCACCTTTCGCTCCTTGAACTTGCATCTAAACTCGACCTCTACATTTTTTATG
TTTATCTCTAGTATTACTCTTTAGACAAAAAAATTGTAGTAAGAACTATTCATAGAGTGAATCGAAAACA
ATACGAAAATGTAAACATTTCCTATACGTAGTATATAGAGACAAAATAGAAGAAACCGTTCATAATTTTC
TGACCAATGAAGAATCATCAACGCTATCACTTTCTGTTCACAAAGTATGCGCAATCCACATCGGTATAGA
ATATAATCGGGGATGCCTTTATCTTGAAAAAATGCACCCGCAGCTTCGCTAGTAATCAGTAAACGCGGGA
AGTGGAGTCAGGCTTTTTTTATGGAAGAGAAAATAGACACCAAAGTAGCCTTCTTCTAACCTTAACGGAC
CTACAGTGCAAAAAGTTATCAAGAGACTGCATTATAGAGCGCACAAAGGAGAAAAAAAGTAATCTAAGAT
GCTTTGTTAGAAAAATAGCGCTCTCGGGATGCATTTTTGTAGAACAAAAAAGAAGTATAGATTCTTTGTT
GGTAAAATAGCGCTCTCGCGTTGCATTTCTGTTCTGTAAAAATGCAGCTCAGATTCTTTGTTTGAAAAAT
TAGCGCTCTCGCGTTGCATTTTTGTTTTACAAAAATGAAGCACAGATTCTTCGTTGGTAAAATAGCGCTT
TCGCGTTGCATTTCTGTTCTGTAAAAATGCAGCTCAGATTCTTTGTTTGAAAAATTAGCGCTCTCGCGTT
GCATTTTTGTTCTACAAAATGAAGCACAGATGCTTCGTTAACAAAGATATGCTATTGAAGTGCAAGATGG
AAACGCAGAAAATGAACCGGGGATGCGACGTGCAAGATTACCTATGCAATAGATGCAATAGTTTCTCCAG
GAACCGAAATACATACATTGTCTTCCGTAAAGCGCTAGACTATATATTATTATACAGGTTCAAATATACT
ATCTGTTTCAGGGAAAACTCCCAGGTTCGGATGTTCAAAATTCAATGATGGGTAACAAGTACGATCCGAT
TATGCGGTGTGAAATACCGCACAGATGCGTAAGGAGAAAATACCGCATCAGGCGCCATTCGCCATTCAGG
CTGCGCAACTGTTGGGAAGGGCGATCGGTGCGGGCCTCTTCGCTATTACGCCAGCTGGCGAAAGGGGGAT
GTGCTGCAAGGCGATTAAGTTGGGTAACGCCAGGGTTTTCCCAGTCACGACGTTGTAAAACGACGGCCAG
TGAATTGGCATGCGCAAATTAAAGCCTTCGAGCGTCCCAAAACCTTCTCAAGCAAGGTTTTCAGTATAAT
GTTACATGCGTACACGCGTCTGTACAGAAAAAAAAGAAAAATTTGAAATATAAATAACGTTCTTAATACT
AACATAACTATAAAAAAATAAATAGGGACCTAGACTTCAGGTTGTCTAACTCCTTCCTTTTCGGTTAGAG
CGGATGTGGGGGGAGGGCGTGAATGTAAGCGTGACATAACTAATTACATGACTCGAGCGGCCGCCTATTT
AGAGCACATGGTTTCCAATTTAGCTCGCAGATCCTTCCTCAGAATCTTGCCCGAAACTGCTTTTGGTATA
ACTTCTATGAAAAACACCATCTTAATCCGCTTGTAGTGAACCACCTGTTTGTTTACGTAACTCTTGACAT
CATCTTCAGTTAACTGAGACCCTTGAGATCTTGCTACAAATGCTACTGGAACCTCATCAGCTACTTCATC
CTTCATTGCAACAACTGCGGCATCATCGATAGAAGGATGAGAAATAAGCAATGCTTCAAGCTCAGCTGGA
GCCACTTGGTAGCCTTTGAATTTGATCAGTTCCTTCAACCGATCAACAATGAAGATCTCATCATCATCAT
CCACAAACCCAATATCTCCTGTATGTAACCACCCGTCTTTGTCTATGGTTCGTGCAGTAGCTTCCGGATC
ATTCAAATAACCTTTCATGAGCTGATGACCTCGGACGCAGATCTCGCCAGATTTGTTGCGCGGCAAGGAG
ATTCCGGTTTCGGTATCGACCACTTTCATCTCGGCGTTTCTGATCACAGTCCCACATGCACCGGACTTGG
TTTTAAATGGGTTCTTTGCAAACGCTAATGACTTAGCTACCGTTCCGGACTCGGTCATTCCATAACCCTG
ACCAAAAATGGCATTAGGAAACTTGAGTCGCACGGCGTCTTCAAGCTCCTTCTTTAGTGTAGCTGCACCT
GATAGCATAATTCTCACCGAGCTCAAGTCGTATCTCTCCGTCTCAGGGGATTTAATGAATGCTAAAACCA
CCGGAGGAGCCACCGGCACAACCGTGACTTTGTACCTTTGAATCAGCTCCATCACCAGATTCAACTCGAA
CCTCGGCACGATCAGTAACGCTGCACCGGTTCTCATCGCCGAAAGCATCAACGCGTCGAGAGCGTAAATG
TGAAACATTGGGAGAAAACAGAGGATGACGTCATTGGCCGTGAAGTTAAGGTTAGGGTTTTCTCCGTCGA
CTTTCTGAGCGATGCTTGTAACTAAACCCTTGTGAGTAATCATCACTCCCTTTGGAAGTCCCGTTGTTCC
GGAAGAGTACGGCATCGCCACCGTGTCTTCCGGCGATATTTTAGGTTTTAGAAGTTCTGTTTCGTCCGCT
TGAGTCAGTTCCGTGAAACTCACGCAACCATCATCACTCGACGAAACAACGCCGTTGTCACCGTCATCGT
CTAGGCAAACGATCAAAACGCCGTCGTTTTTGAGGTTTGTTAGTTTATCGACTAAACATTTCTTCGTGAT
GATCATCTTCGCGGCGGAGGCTTTAGCCTGTTTAGCGATCTCCGGCTGAGTGTAGAACGGATTCGCGGTA
GTGGAAACGGCTCCAAGGTAAGCAACGGCAAGAAAAGACAGAGCAAACTCCGGCGAGTTCGGGAGGAGAA
GCATTACGACGTCTCCGTGGCGGATCCCGAGCCGGTGGATTCCGGCAGCTATCCTCCGCATGTTGGTTTG
TACATCGGCGTAGGTCAAAATACGGCCAGTGGCACCGTCGATGATACAGGTTGTTGAGGAATCTCCGTCG
CCATCGCCGGAGAACCTTTGGAAGACGTAATCGGTGAGAGGGAGGTGGTTAGGGATGAAGATATCAGGAA
GCTTAGATCGGAAAATGAAATCATGAGAAGGTTCTTCTTCTTCGTCTTCTTGATCTATCTTCTTTGTGAG
AAAATGCGTTTGTTGTTGGAGCACCATGCGGCCGCCCGGGGGATCCACTAGAACTTTTTGATTAAAATTA
AAAAAACTTTTTGTTTTTGTGTTTATTCTTTGTTCTTAGAAAAGACAAGTTGAGCTTGTTTGTTCTTGAT
GTTTTATTATTTTACAATAGCTGCAAATGAAGAATAGATTCGAACATTGTGAAGTATTGGCATATATCGT
CTCTATTTATACTTTTTTTTTTTCAGTTCTAGTATATTTTGTATTTTCCTCCTTTTCATTCTTTCAGTTG
CCAATAAGTTACAGGGGATCTCGAAAGATGGTGGGGATTTTTCCTTGAAAGACGACTTTTTGCCATCTAA
TTTTTCCTTGTTGCCTCTGAAAATTATCCAGCAGAAGCAAATGTAAAAGATGAACCTCAGAAGAACACGC
AGGGGCCCGAAATTGTTCCTACGAGCTCGCATGCCGGTAGAGGTGTGGTCAATAAGAGCGACCTCATGCT
ATACCTGAGAAAGCAACCTGACCTACAGGAAAGAGTTACTCAAGAATAAGAATTTTCGTTTTAAAACCTA
AGAGTCACTTTAAAATTTGTATACACTTATTTTTTTTATAACTTATTTAATAATAAAAATCATAAATCAT
AAGAAATTCGCTTATTTAGAAGTGTCAACAACGTATCTACCAACGATTTGACCCTTTTCCATCTTTTCGT
AAATTTCTGGCAAGGTAGACAAGCCGACAACCTTGATTGGAGACTTGACCAAACCTCTGGCGAAGAAGTC
CAAAGCTGGATCCGCGCGTAATACGACTCACTATAGGGCGAATTGGGTACCGGGCCCCCCCTCGAGGTCG
ACCTGCAGCGGCCATCATGAATTAACTACACCACTTTGTACAAGAAAGCTGGGTCCACGTGCTATAAACG
CAGAAAGGCCCACCCGAAGGTGAGCCAGTGTGACTCTAGTAGAGAGCGTTCACCGACAAACAACAGATAA
AACGAAAGGCCCAGTCTTTCGACTGAGCCTTTCGTTTTATTTGATGCCTGGAGATCCTTATTAAGCACCG
GTGGAGTGACGACCTTCAGCACGTTCGTACTGTTCAACGATGGTGTAGTCTTCGTTGTGGGAGGTGATGT
CCAGTTTGATGTCGGTTTTGTAAGCACCCGGCAGCTGAACCGGTTTTTTAGCCATGTAGGTGGTTTTAAC
TTCAGCGTCGTAGTGACCACCGTCTTTCAGTTTCAGACGCATTTTGATTTCACCTTTCAGAGCACCGTCT
TCCGGGTACATACGTTCGGTGGAAGCTTCCCAACCCATGGTTTTTTTCTGCATAACCGGACCGTCGGACG
GGAAGTTGGTACCACGCAGTTTAACTTTGTAGATGAACTCACCGTCTTGCAGGGAGGAGTCCTGGGTAAC
GGTAACAACACCACCGTCTTCGAAGTTCATAACACGTTCCCATTTGAAACCTTCCGGGAAGGACAGTTTC
AGGTAGTCCGGGATGTCAGCCGGGTGTTTAACGTAAGCTTTGGAACCGTACTGGAACTGCGGGGACAGGA
TGTCCCAAGCGAACGGCAGCGGACCACCTTTGGTAACTTTCAGTTTAGCGGTCTGGGTACCTTCGTACGG
ACGACCTTCACCTTCACCTTCGATTTCGAACTCGTGACCGTTAACGGAACCTTCCATACGAACTTTGAAA
CGCATGAACTCTTTGATAACGTCTTCGCTACTCGCCATAGATCCTTTCTCCTCTTTCAGATCCGTGCTCA
GTATCTCTATCACTGATAGGGATGTCAATCTCTATCACTGATAGGGAAGATCCACGTGGAAGCCTGCTTT
TTTGTACAAACTTGTGATGGCCGCGAATTCACTAGTCGAGGCTGGGGTATATTTTTTTTCTTTCTTTTGA
ATGTGTGTATAAAAGAGAGAAAAAATGGTTATTTTCCAATTAATTAATTATTAACGATTGTTAAAGAAAA
AATTTATCAACGAGGTTGATAGAAAAAAAAAGTTTTTGTAGATATAGAAGAAAAAAAGATTTTCACTATT
GGTGTTATAGGAAAGAAAGAGAAAAAATTTAAGAGAAATTAGATGTTAGACGATAA
Features (pLannotate 1.2.2; 32 found; start..end, strand, type, name):
    174..190     +  promoter       ARG4 promoter (fragment): S. cerevisiae ARG4
    292..546     +  CDS            BRP1 (fragment): BRP1_YEAST - Protein predicted: Swiss-Prot protein existence level 4. From Saccharomyces cerevisiae (strain ATCC 204508 / S288c) (Baker's yeast).
    557..985     +  rep_origin     f1 ori (sequence partly withheld): f1 bacteriophage origin of replication; arrow indicates direction of (+) strand synthesis
   1066..1082    -  protein_bind   lac operator: The lac repressor binds to the lac operator to inhibit transcription in E. coli. This inhibition can be relieved by adding lactose or isopropyl-β-D-thiogalactopyranoside (IPTG). lac repressor encoded by lacI
   1090..1120    -  promoter       lac promoter: promoter for the E. coli lac operon
   1135..1156    -  protein_bind   CAP binding site: CAP binding activates transcription in the presence of cAMP. E. coli catabolite activator protein
   1169..1261    -  CDS            lacI (fragment): lac repressor; lacI; The lac repressor binds to the lac operator to inhibit transcription in E. coli. This inhibition can be relieved by adding lactose or isopropyl-β-D-thiogalactopyranoside (IPTG).
   1444..2032    -  rep_origin     ori: high-copy-number ColE1/pMB1/pBR322/pUC origin of replication
   2203..3063    -  CDS            AmpR: β-lactamase; bla; confers resistance to ampicillin, carbenicillin, and related antibiotics
   3064..3168    -  promoter       AmpR promoter: bla
   3279..3494    +  promoter       URA3 promoter: S. cerevisiae URA3
   3495..4298    +  CDS            URA3: orotidine-5'-phosphate decarboxylase, required for uracil biosynthesis; S. cerevisiae URA3; yeast auxotrophic marker, counterselectable with 5-fluoroorotic acid (5-FOA)
   4388..4404    +  promoter       tet promoter (fragment): E. coli promoter for tetracycline efflux protein gene
   4409..5755    +  rep_origin     2μ ori: yeast 2μ plasmid origin of replication
   5909..5992    -  CDS            RAF1 (fragment): RAF_YEAST - Experimental evidence at transcript level: Swiss-Prot protein existence level 2. Antagonizes transcriptional repression of recombinase FLP by REP1-REP2. May play a role in plasmid partitioning. From Saccharomyces cerevisiae (strain ATCC 204508 / S288c) (Baker's yeast).
   5997..6048    +  misc_feature   bom (fragment): basis of mobility region from pBR322
   6054..6211    -  CDS            lacZα (fragment): LacZα fragment of β-galactosidase; lacZ fragment
   6220..6467    -  terminator     CYC1 terminator: S. cerevisiae CYC1; transcription terminator for CYC1
   6484..8193    -  CDS            4CL4: 4CL4_ARATH - Experimental evidence at protein level: Swiss-Prot protein existence level 1. Produces CoA thioesters of a variety of hydroxy- and methoxy- substituted cinnamic acids, which are used to synthesize several phenylpropanoid-derived compounds, including anthocyanins, flavonoids, isoflavonoids, coumarins, lignin, suberin and wall-bound phenolics. From Arabidopsis thaliana (Mouse-ear cress).
   8200..8217    -  misc_feature   MCS (fragment): pBluescript multiple cloning site
   8620..8807    -  terminator     ADH1 terminator: S. cerevisiae ADH1; transcription terminator for the S. cerevisiae alcohol dehydrogenase 1 (ADH1) gene
   8811..8954    -  CDS            ADH1 (fragment): ADH1_YEAST - Also known as ADC1. Experimental evidence at protein level: Swiss-Prot protein existence level 1. This isozyme preferentially catalyzes the conversion of primary unbranched alcohols to their corresponding aldehydes. Also shows activity toward secondary alcohols. From Saccharomyces cerevisiae (strain ATCC 204508 / S288c) (Baker's yeast).
   8955..8973    +  promoter       T7 promoter: promoter for bacteriophage T7 RNA polymerase
   8982..9008    -  misc_feature   MCS (fragment): pBluescript multiple cloning site
   9036..9060    +  protein_bind   attB2: mutant version of attB; recombination site for the Gateway® BP reaction BP Clonase™
   9075..9102    -  terminator     T7Te terminator: phage T7 early transcription terminator
   9118..9189    -  terminator     rrnB T1 terminator: transcription terminator T1 from the E. coli rrnB gene
   9207..9884    -  CDS            mRFP1: monomeric derivative of DsRed (Campbell et al., 2002)
   9920..9939    -  promoter       H1-2O2 promoter (fragment): doxycycline-inducible variant of the human H1 RNA promoter (Henriksen et al., 2007)
   9945..9963    -  protein_bind   tet operator: tetO; bacterial operator O2 for the tetR and tetA genes tetracycline repressor TetR
   9977..10001   -  protein_bind   attB1: mutant version of attB; recombination site for the Gateway® BP reaction BP Clonase™
  10238..69      -  CDS            YG007_YEAST (across the origin): Protein predicted: Swiss-Prot protein existence level 4. From Saccharomyces cerevisiae (strain ATCC 204508 / S288c) (Baker's yeast).
