[The description below was written by a language model from this plasmid's Addgene catalogue record and pLannotate feature annotations shown in this document.]
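Description:
pDRf1-4CL5-DsRed is an empty-backbone yeast expression and cloning vector built on pDRf1, intended for co-expressing a gene of interest with the 4-coumarate:CoA ligase 4CL5 in Saccharomyces cerevisiae. It is an E. coli–yeast shuttle plasmid. A high-copy ColE1/pUC-type origin and the AmpR β-lactamase gene support propagation under ampicillin selection in bacteria, an f1 origin is also present, and a 2μ origin maintains it episomally in yeast, with URA3 listed as the auxotrophic marker.

The resident payload is a roughly 1.7 kb ligase coding sequence followed by the CYC1 terminator. The annotation tool matches it to Arabidopsis thaliana 4CL4, whereas the record names it 4CL5. The enzyme converts hydroxycinnamic acids into their CoA thioesters. Neither feature table annotates the yeast promoter driving this gene, nor the one serving the cloning position. That position is a cassette flanked by Gateway attB1 and attB2 sites and followed by an ADH1 terminator. It currently holds a red fluorescent protein reporter (annotated as mRFP1, a DsRed derivative) with a tet operator upstream and bacterial rrnB T1 and T7Te terminators downstream. This suggests that the reporter is a bacterially expressed visual marker, lost when a gene of interest replaces it, consistent with DsRed being listed as a selectable marker. The associated work concerns BAHD acyltransferases producing hydroxycinnamate and benzoate conjugates in yeast.

The two sequence records disagree. The 10,252 nt sequencing result carries an intact URA3 gene, matching the catalogue entry. The 12,165 nt depositor sequence instead shows URA3 split by a LEU2 cassette and a loxP site.
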