Addgene plasmid #87935: pDRf1-4CL5-DsRed (JBEI-15461)
Purpose: (Empty Backbone) Cloning vector for co-expressing a gene with 4CL5 in S.cerevisiae
Depositing lab: Dominique Loque. Depositing organization: Lawrence Berkeley National Laboratory. Publication: Exploiting members of the BAHD acyltransferase family to synthesize multiple hydroxycinnamate and benzoate conjugates in yeast. Eudes A, Mouille M, Robinson DS, Benites VT, Wang G, Roux L, Tsai YL, Baidoo EE, Chiu TY, Heazlewood JL, Scheller HV, Mukhopadhyay A, Keasling JD, Deutsch S, Loque D. Microb Cell Fact. 2016 Nov 21;15(1):198. 10.1186/s12934-016-0593-5 PubMed 27871334.
Backbone
  Vector backbone: pDRf1
  Vector type: Yeast Expression, Synthetic Biology
  Selectable markers: URA3 ; DsRED
Growth in bacteria
  Bacterial resistance: Ampicillin, 100 μg/mL
  Growth temperature: 37°C
  Growth strain: DH5alpha
  Copy number: High Copy
Gene/Insert
  Gene/Insert name: None
Terms and licenses: Academic/Nonprofit Terms; Industry Terms: Not Available to Industry
How to cite: pDRf1-4CL5-DsRed (JBEI-15461) was a gift from Dominique Loque (Addgene plasmid # 87935 ; http://n2t.net/addgene:87935 ; RRID:Addgene_87935)
